Addgene plasmid #110711: B. breve mRNA toehold switch sensor
Purpose: Toehold switch sensor to detect a species specific mRNA with GFP output
Depositing lab: James Collins. Depositing organization: Massachusetts Institute of Technology. Publication: A low-cost paper-based synthetic biology platform for analyzing gut microbiota and host biomarkers. Takahashi MK, Tan X, Dy AJ, Braff D, Akana RT, Furuta Y, Donghia N, Ananthakrishnan A, Collins JJ. Nat Commun. 2018 Aug 21;9(1):3347. doi: 10.1038/s41467-018-05864-4. PubMed 30131493.
Backbone
  Vector backbone: pCOLA
  Vector type: Synthetic Biology
Growth in bacteria
  Bacterial resistance: Kanamycin, 50 μg/mL
  Growth temperature: 37°C
  Growth strain: NEB Stable
  Copy number: Low Copy
Gene/Insert
  Gene/Insert name: B. breve species specific toehold switch sensor
  Promoter: T7
  Cloning method: Gibson Cloning
  Sequencing primers: 5′ ttcaccaccctgaattgactc
Terms and licenses: Academic/Nonprofit Terms; Industry Terms: Not Available to Industry
How to cite: B. breve mRNA toehold switch sensor was a gift from James Collins (Addgene plasmid # 110711 ; http://n2t.net/addgene:110711 ; RRID:Addgene_110711)
