[The description below was written by a language model from this plasmid's Addgene catalogue record and pLannotate feature annotations shown in this document.]
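Description:
B. breve mRNA toehold switch sensor is a synthetic-biology plasmid of about 4.2 kb built on the pCOLA backbone. It is maintained in E. coli at low copy through the ColA origin of replication, which is compatible with other common origins and so allows co-maintenance with additional plasmids. Selection is with kanamycin, conferred by an aminoglycoside phosphotransferase gene. The backbone also carries lacI with its own promoter, plus short remnants annotated as a tetracycline-resistance fragment and a partial bla promoter, which appear to be backbone leftovers rather than functional parts.

The payload is a T7 promoter-driven riboregulator cassette closed by a T7 terminator. About 100 nt lie unannotated between the promoter and the reporter open reading frame, and this is presumably where the toehold switch sits. A toehold switch is an RNA hairpin that sequesters the ribosome binding site and start codon until a complementary trigger RNA binds its single-stranded toehold and unwinds the stem. Here the trigger is a species-specific mRNA from B. breve, so reporter translation proceeds only when that transcript is present.

The catalogue entry gives the output as GFP. The automated annotation labels the roughly 714 bp reporter as hfriFP, which is probably a nearest-match call for a GFP-type protein rather than a real discrepancy. A fragment of an LVA-variant ssrA degradation tag follows the reporter, which would normally speed its turnover. The two sequence records, depositor and repository-sequenced, differ by one nucleotide in length and have the same feature layout. The associated work concerns a low-cost, paper-based platform for analysing gut microbiota and host biomarkers, with this sensor detecting one bacterial species.
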