Features (pLannotate 1.2.2; 12 found; start..end, strand, type, name):
     34..52      +  promoter       T7 promoter: promoter for bacteriophage T7 RNA polymerase
    151..864     +  CDS            hfriFP: hfriFP is a fluorescent protein published in 2013, derived from Herbaspirillum frisingense.
    874..894     +  CDS            ssrA tag (LVA) (fragment): C-terminal peptide that mediates degradation in bacteria through the ClpXP and ClpAP proteases (McGinness et al., 2006) mutant LVA variant that confers accelerated degradation under some conditions (Andersen et al., 1998)
    972..1019    +  terminator     T7 terminator: transcription terminator for bacteriophage T7 RNA polymerase
   1183..1240    +  promoter       AmpR promoter (fragment): bla
   1249..2064    -  CDS            KanR: aminoglycoside phosphotransferase; aph(3')-Ia; confers resistance to kanamycin in bacteria or G418 (Geneticin®) in eukaryotes
   2065..2156    -  promoter       AmpR promoter: bla
   2174..2809    -  rep_origin     ColA ori: Plasmids containing the ColA origin of replication can be propagated in E. coli cells that contain additional plasmids with compatible origins.
   2894..2958    -  CDS            TcR (fragment): tetracycline efflux protein; tet; confers resistance to tetracycline
   2973..2994    -  protein_bind   CAP binding site: CAP binding activates transcription in the presence of cAMP. E. coli catabolite activator protein
   3007..4089    -  CDS            lacI: lac repressor; lacI; The lac repressor binds to the lac operator to inhibit transcription in E. coli. This inhibition can be relieved by adding lactose or isopropyl-β-D-thiogalactopyranoside (IPTG).
   4090..4167    -  promoter       lacI promoter: lacI
>Addgene plasmid #110711 | B. breve mRNA toehold switch sensor | depositor full sequence | sequence record 212145 | B. breve mRNA toehold switch sensor sequence 4192 bps
AAGTCTAACGCTGCTCTGGGCTAACTGTCGCGCTAATACGACTCACTATAGGGTAACCGCCTGATTGAAC
GCGGCAATGTCAGTCCTGCGGACTTTAGAACAGAGGAGATAAAGATGGCAGGACTGACAAACCTGGCGGC
AGCGCAAAAGATGCGTAAAGGAGAAGAACTTTTCACTGGAGTTGTCCCAATTCTTGTTGAATTAGATGGT
GATGTTAATGGGCACAAATTTTCTGTCAGTGGAGAGGGTGAAGGTGATGCAACATACGGAAAACTTACCC
TTAAATTTATTTGCACTACTGGAAAACTACCTGTTCCGTGGCCAACACTTGTCACTACTTTCGGTTATGG
TGTTCAATGCTTTGCGAGATACCCAGATCACATGAAACAGCATGACTTTTTCAAGAGTGCCATGCCCGAA
GGTTACGTACAGGAAAGAACTATATTTTTCAAAGATGACGGGAACTACAAGACACGTGCTGAAGTCAAGT
TTGAAGGTGATACCCTTGTTAATAGAATCGAGTTAAAAGGTATTGATTTTAAAGAAGATGGAAACATTCT
TGGACACAAATTGGAATACAACTATAACTCACACAATGTATACATCATGGCAGACAAACAAAAGAATGGA
ATCAAAGTTAACTTCAAAATTAGACACAACATTGAAGATGGAAGCGTTCAACTAGCAGACCATTATCAAC
AAAATACTCCGATTGGCGATGGCCCTGTCCTTTTACCAGACAACCATTACCTGTCCACACAATCTGCCCT
TTCGAAAGATCCCAACGAAAAGAGAGACCACATGGTCCTTCTTGAGTTTGTAACCGCTGCTGGGATTACA
CATGGCATGGATGAACTATACAAAAGGCCTGCAGCAAACGACGAAAACTACGCTGCATCAGTTTAATAAG
ATAAACCAGAGCGGCACGGCAAGCAGAGTATACGAGATTCGGTAGCCACCGCTGAGCATAACTAGCATAA
CCCCTTGGGGCCTCTAAACGGGTCTTGAGGGGTTTTTTGCTGAAACCTCAGGCATTTGAGAAGCACACGG
TCACACTGCTTCCGGTAGTCAATAAACCGGTAAACCAGCAATAGACATAAGCGGCTATTTAACGACCCTG
CCCTGAACCGACGACAAGCTGACGACCGGGTCTCCGCAAGTGGCACTTTTCGGGGAAATGTGCGCGGAAC
CCCTATTTGTTTATTTTTCTAAATACATTCAAATATGTATCCGCTCATGAATTAATTCTTAGAAAAACTC
ATCGAGCATCAAATGAAACTGCAATTTATTCATATCAGGATTATCAATACCATATTTTTGAAAAAGCCGT
TTCTGTAATGAAGGAGAAAACTCACCGAGGCAGTTCCATAGGATGGCAAGATCCTGGTATCGGTCTGCGA
TTCCGACTCGTCCAACATCAATACAACCTATTAATTTCCCCTCGTCAAAAATAAGGTTATCAAGTGAGAA
ATCACCATGAGTGACGACTGAATCCGGTGAGAATGGCAAAAGTTTATGCATTTCTTTCCAGACTTGTTCA
ACAGGCCAGCCATTACGCTCGTCATCAAAATCACTCGCATCAACCAAACCGTTATTCATTCGTGATTGCG
CCTGAGCGAGACGAAATACGCGGTCGCTGTTAAAAGGACAATTACAAACAGGAATCGAATGCAACCGGCG
CAGGAACACTGCCAGCGCATCAACAATATTTTCACCTGAATCAGGATATTCTTCTAATACCTGGAATGCT
GTTTTCCCGGGGATCGCAGTGGTGAGTAACCATGCATCATCAGGAGTACGGATAAAATGCTTGATGGTCG
GAAGAGGCATAAATTCCGTCAGCCAGTTTAGTCTGACCATCTCATCTGTAACATCATTGGCAACGCTACC
TTTGCCATGTTTCAGAAACAACTCTGGCGCATCGGGCTTCCCATACAATCGATAGATTGTCGCACCTGAT
TGCCCGACATTATCGCGAGCCCATTTATACCCATATAAATCAGCATCCATGTTGGAATTTAATCGCGGCC
TAGAGCAAGACGTTTCCCGTTGAATATGGCTCATACTCTTCCTTTTTCAATATTATTGAAGCATTTATCA
GGGTTATTGTCTCATGAGCGGATACATATTTGAATGTATTTAGAAAAATAAACAAATAGGCATGCTAGCG
CAGAAACGTCCTAGAAGATGCCAGGAGGATACTTAGCAGAGAGACAATAAGGCCGGAGCGAAGCCGTTTT
TCCATAGGCTCCGCCCCCCTGACGAACATCACGAAATCTGACGCTCAAATCAGTGGTGGCGAAACCCGAC
AGGACTATAAAGATACCAGGCGTTTCCCCCTGATGGCTCCCTCTTGCGCTCTCCTGTTCCCGTCCTGCGG
CGTCCGTGTTGTGGTGGAGGCTTTACCCAAATCACCACGTCCCGTTCCGTGTAGACAGTTCGCTCCAAGC
TGGGCTGTGTGCAAGAACCCCCCGTTCAGCCCGACTGCTGCGCCTTATCCGGTAACTATCATCTTGAGTC
CAACCCGGAAAGACACGACAAAACGCCACTGGCAGCAGCCATTGGTAACTGAGAATTAGTGGATTTAGAT
ATCGAGAGTCTTGAAGTGGTGGCCTAACAGAGGCTACACTGAAAGGACAGTATTTGGTATCTGCGCTCCA
CTAAAGCCAGTTACCAGGTTAAGCAGTTCCCCAACTGACTTAACCTTCGATCAAACCGCCTCCCCAGGCG
GTTTTTTCGTTTACAGAGCAGGAGATTACGACGATCGTAAAAGGATCTCAAGAAGATCCTTTACGGATTC
CCGACACCATCACTCTAGATTTCAGTGCAATTTATCTCTTCAAATGTAGCACCTGAAGTCAGCCCCATAC
GATATAAGTTGTAATTCTCATGTTAGTCATGCCCCGCGCCCACCGGAAGGAGCTGACTGGGTTGAAGGCT
CTCAAGGGCATCGGTCGAGATCCCGGTGCCTAATGAGTGAGCTAACTTACATTAATTGCGTTGCGCTCAC
TGCCCGCTTTCCAGTCGGGAAACCTGTCGTGCCAGCTGCATTAATGAATCGGCCAACGCGCGGGGAGAGG
CGGTTTGCGTATTGGGCGCCAGGGTGGTTTTTCTTTTCACCAGTGAGACGGGCAACAGCTGATTGCCCTT
CACCGCCTGGCCCTGAGAGAGTTGCAGCAAGCGGTCCACGCTGGTTTGCCCCAGCAGGCGAAAATCCTGT
TTGATGGTGGTTAACGGCGGGATATAACATGAGCTGTCTTCGGTATCGTCGTATCCCACTACCGAGATGT
CCGCACCAACGCGCAGCCCGGACTCGGTAATGGCGCGCATTGCGCCCAGCGCCATCTGATCGTTGGCAAC
CAGCATCGCAGTGGGAACGATGCCCTCATTCAGCATTTGCATGGTTTGTTGAAAACCGGACATGGCACTC
CAGTCGCCTTCCCGTTCCGCTATCGGCTGAATTTGATTGCGAGTGAGATATTTATGCCAGCCAGCCAGAC
GCAGACGCGCCGAGACAGAACTTAATGGGCCCGCTAACAGCGCGATTTGCTGGTGACCCAATGCGACCAG
ATGCTCCACGCCCAGTCGCGTACCGTCTTCATGGGAGAAAATAATACTGTTGATGGGTGTCTGGTCAGAG
ACATCAAGAAATAACGCCGGAACATTAGTGCAGGCAGCTTCCACAGCAATGGCATCCTGGTCATCCAGCG
GATAGTTAATGATCAGCCCACTGACGCGTTGCGCGAGAAGATTGTGCACCGCCGCTTTACAGGCTTCGAC
GCCGCTTCGTTCTACCATCGACACCACCACGCTGGCACCCAGTTGATCGGCGCGAGATTTAATCGCCGCG
ACAATTTGCGACGGCGCGTGCAGGGCCAGACTGGAGGTGGCAACGCCAATCAGCAACGACTGTTTGCCCG
CCAGTTGTTGTGCCACGCGGTTGGGAATGTAATTCAGCTCCGCCATCGCCGCTTCCACTTTTTCCCGCGT
TTTCGCAGAAACGTGGCTGGCCTGGTTCACCACGCGGGAAACGGTCTGATAAGAGACACCGGCATACTCT
GCGACATCGTATAACGTTACTGGTTTCACATTCACCACCCTGAATTGACTCTCTTCCGGGCGCTATCATG
CCATACCGCGAAAGGTTTTGCGCCATTCGATGGTGTCCGGGATCTCGACGCTCTCCCTTATG
