Features (pLannotate 1.2.2; 12 found; start..end, strand, type, name):
     34..52      +  promoter       T7 promoter: promoter for bacteriophage T7 RNA polymerase
    151..864     +  CDS            hfriFP: hfriFP is a fluorescent protein published in 2013, derived from Herbaspirillum frisingense.
    874..894     +  CDS            ssrA tag (LVA) (fragment): C-terminal peptide that mediates degradation in bacteria through the ClpXP and ClpAP proteases (McGinness et al., 2006) mutant LVA variant that confers accelerated degradation under some conditions (Andersen et al., 1998)
    973..1020    +  terminator     T7 terminator: transcription terminator for bacteriophage T7 RNA polymerase
   1184..1241    +  promoter       AmpR promoter (fragment): bla
   1250..2065    -  CDS            KanR: aminoglycoside phosphotransferase; aph(3')-Ia; confers resistance to kanamycin in bacteria or G418 (Geneticin®) in eukaryotes
   2066..2157    -  promoter       AmpR promoter: bla
   2175..2810    -  rep_origin     ColA ori: Plasmids containing the ColA origin of replication can be propagated in E. coli cells that contain additional plasmids with compatible origins.
   2895..2959    -  CDS            TcR (fragment): tetracycline efflux protein; tet; confers resistance to tetracycline
   2974..2995    -  protein_bind   CAP binding site: CAP binding activates transcription in the presence of cAMP. E. coli catabolite activator protein
   3008..4090    -  CDS            lacI: lac repressor; lacI; The lac repressor binds to the lac operator to inhibit transcription in E. coli. This inhibition can be relieved by adding lactose or isopropyl-β-D-thiogalactopyranoside (IPTG).
   4091..4168    -  promoter       lacI promoter: lacI
>Addgene plasmid #110711 | B. breve mRNA toehold switch sensor | addgene full sequence | sequence record 217853 | Addgene NGS Result
AAGTCTAACGCTGCTCTGGGCTAACTGTCGCGCTAATACGACTCACTATAGGGTAACCGCCTGATTGAAC
GCGGCAATGTCAGTCCTGCGGACTTTAGAACAGAGGAGATAAAGATGGCAGGACTGACAAACCTGGCGGC
AGCGCAAAAGATGCGTAAAGGAGAAGAACTTTTCACTGGAGTTGTCCCAATTCTTGTTGAATTAGATGGT
GATGTTAATGGGCACAAATTTTCTGTCAGTGGAGAGGGTGAAGGTGATGCAACATACGGAAAACTTACCC
TTAAATTTATTTGCACTACTGGAAAACTACCTGTTCCGTGGCCAACACTTGTCACTACTTTCGGTTATGG
TGTTCAATGCTTTGCGAGATACCCAGATCACATGAAACAGCATGACTTTTTCAAGAGTGCCATGCCCGAA
GGTTACGTACAGGAAAGAACTATATTTTTCAAAGATGACGGGAACTACAAGACACGTGCTGAAGTCAAGT
TTGAAGGTGATACCCTTGTTAATAGAATCGAGTTAAAAGGTATTGATTTTAAAGAAGATGGAAACATTCT
TGGACACAAATTGGAATACAACTATAACTCACACAATGTATACATCATGGCAGACAAACAAAAGAATGGA
ATCAAAGTTAACTTCAAAATTAGACACAACATTGAAGATGGAAGCGTTCAACTAGCAGACCATTATCAAC
AAAATACTCCGATTGGCGATGGCCCTGTCCTTTTACCAGACAACCATTACCTGTCCACACAATCTGCCCT
TTCGAAAGATCCCAACGAAAAGAGAGACCACATGGTCCTTCTTGAGTTTGTAACCGCTGCTGGGATTACA
CATGGCATGGATGAACTATACAAAAGGCCTGCAGCAAACGACGAAAACTACGCTGCATCAGTTTAATAAG
ATAAACCAGAGCGGCACGGCAAGCAGAGTATACGAGATTCGGTAGCCACCGCTGAGCAATAACTAGCATA
ACCCCTTGGGGCCTCTAAACGGGTCTTGAGGGGTTTTTTGCTGAAACCTCAGGCATTTGAGAAGCACACG
GTCACACTGCTTCCGGTAGTCAATAAACCGGTAAACCAGCAATAGACATAAGCGGCTATTTAACGACCCT
GCCCTGAACCGACGACAAGCTGACGACCGGGTCTCCGCAAGTGGCACTTTTCGGGGAAATGTGCGCGGAA
CCCCTATTTGTTTATTTTTCTAAATACATTCAAATATGTATCCGCTCATGAATTAATTCTTAGAAAAACT
CATCGAGCATCAAATGAAACTGCAATTTATTCATATCAGGATTATCAATACCATATTTTTGAAAAAGCCG
TTTCTGTAATGAAGGAGAAAACTCACCGAGGCAGTTCCATAGGATGGCAAGATCCTGGTATCGGTCTGCG
ATTCCGACTCGTCCAACATCAATACAACCTATTAATTTCCCCTCGTCAAAAATAAGGTTATCAAGTGAGA
AATCACCATGAGTGACGACTGAATCCGGTGAGAATGGCAAAAGTTTATGCATTTCTTTCCAGACTTGTTC
AACAGGCCAGCCATTACGCTCGTCATCAAAATCACTCGCATCAACCAAACCGTTATTCATTCGTGATTGC
GCCTGAGCGAGACGAAATACGCGGTCGCTGTTAAAAGGACAATTACAAACAGGAATCGAATGCAACCGGC
GCAGGAACACTGCCAGCGCATCAACAATATTTTCACCTGAATCAGGATATTCTTCTAATACCTGGAATGC
TGTTTTCCCGGGGATCGCAGTGGTGAGTAACCATGCATCATCAGGAGTACGGATAAAATGCTTGATGGTC
GGAAGAGGCATAAATTCCGTCAGCCAGTTTAGTCTGACCATCTCATCTGTAACATCATTGGCAACGCTAC
CTTTGCCATGTTTCAGAAACAACTCTGGCGCATCGGGCTTCCCATACAATCGATAGATTGTCGCACCTGA
TTGCCCGACATTATCGCGAGCCCATTTATACCCATATAAATCAGCATCCATGTTGGAATTTAATCGCGGC
CTAGAGCAAGACGTTTCCCGTTGAATATGGCTCATACTCTTCCTTTTTCAATATTATTGAAGCATTTATC
AGGGTTATTGTCTCATGAGCGGATACATATTTGAATGTATTTAGAAAAATAAACAAATAGGCATGCTAGC
GCAGAAACGTCCTAGAAGATGCCAGGAGGATACTTAGCAGAGAGACAATAAGGCCGGAGCGAAGCCGTTT
TTCCATAGGCTCCGCCCCCCTGACGAACATCACGAAATCTGACGCTCAAATCAGTGGTGGCGAAACCCGA
CAGGACTATAAAGATACCAGGCGTTTCCCCCTGATGGCTCCCTCTTGCGCTCTCCTGTTCCCGTCCTGCG
GCGTCCGTGTTGTGGTGGAGGCTTTACCCAAATCACCACGTCCCGTTCCGTGTAGACAGTTCGCTCCAAG
CTGGGCTGTGTGCAAGAACCCCCCGTTCAGCCCGACTGCTGCGCCTTATCCGGTAACTATCATCTTGAGT
CCAACCCGGAAAGACACGACAAAACGCCACTGGCAGCAGCCATTGGTAACTGAGAATTAGTGGATTTAGA
TATCGAGAGTCTTGAAGTGGTGGCCTAACAGAGGCTACACTGAAAGGACAGTATTTGGTATCTGCGCTCC
ACTAAAGCCAGTTACCAGGTTAAGCAGTTCCCCAACTGACTTAACCTTCGATCAAACCGCCTCCCCAGGC
GGTTTTTTCGTTTACAGAGCAGGAGATTACGACGATCGTAAAAGGATCTCAAGAAGATCCTTTACGGATT
CCCGACACCATCACTCTAGATTTCAGTGCAATTTATCTCTTCAAATGTAGCACCTGAAGTCAGCCCCATA
CGATATAAGTTGTAATTCTCATGTTAGTCATGCCCCGCGCCCACCGGAAGGAGCTGACTGGGTTGAAGGC
TCTCAAGGGCATCGGTCGAGATCCCGGTGCCTAATGAGTGAGCTAACTTACATTAATTGCGTTGCGCTCA
CTGCCCGCTTTCCAGTCGGGAAACCTGTCGTGCCAGCTGCATTAATGAATCGGCCAACGCGCGGGGAGAG
GCGGTTTGCGTATTGGGCGCCAGGGTGGTTTTTCTTTTCACCAGTGAGACGGGCAACAGCTGATTGCCCT
TCACCGCCTGGCCCTGAGAGAGTTGCAGCAAGCGGTCCACGCTGGTTTGCCCCAGCAGGCGAAAATCCTG
TTTGATGGTGGTTAACGGCGGGATATAACATGAGCTGTCTTCGGTATCGTCGTATCCCACTACCGAGATG
TCCGCACCAACGCGCAGCCCGGACTCGGTAATGGCGCGCATTGCGCCCAGCGCCATCTGATCGTTGGCAA
CCAGCATCGCAGTGGGAACGATGCCCTCATTCAGCATTTGCATGGTTTGTTGAAAACCGGACATGGCACT
CCAGTCGCCTTCCCGTTCCGCTATCGGCTGAATTTGATTGCGAGTGAGATATTTATGCCAGCCAGCCAGA
CGCAGACGCGCCGAGACAGAACTTAATGGGCCCGCTAACAGCGCGATTTGCTGGTGACCCAATGCGACCA
GATGCTCCACGCCCAGTCGCGTACCGTCTTCATGGGAGAAAATAATACTGTTGATGGGTGTCTGGTCAGA
GACATCAAGAAATAACGCCGGAACATTAGTGCAGGCAGCTTCCACAGCAATGGCATCCTGGTCATCCAGC
GGATAGTTAATGATCAGCCCACTGACGCGTTGCGCGAGAAGATTGTGCACCGCCGCTTTACAGGCTTCGA
CGCCGCTTCGTTCTACCATCGACACCACCACGCTGGCACCCAGTTGATCGGCGCGAGATTTAATCGCCGC
GACAATTTGCGACGGCGCGTGCAGGGCCAGACTGGAGGTGGCAACGCCAATCAGCAACGACTGTTTGCCC
GCCAGTTGTTGTGCCACGCGGTTGGGAATGTAATTCAGCTCCGCCATCGCCGCTTCCACTTTTTCCCGCG
TTTTCGCAGAAACGTGGCTGGCCTGGTTCACCACGCGGGAAACGGTCTGATAAGAGACACCGGCATACTC
TGCGACATCGTATAACGTTACTGGTTTCACATTCACCACCCTGAATTGACTCTCTTCCGGGCGCTATCAT
GCCATACCGCGAAAGGTTTTGCGCCATTCGATGGTGTCCGGGATCTCGACGCTCTCCCTTATG
